Addgene plasmid #217789: HUHe variant click editor (CE1) - pCMV-T7-PCV1-nCas9-EcKlenow (JO1315)
Purpose: Variant CE1 construct with PCV1 HUH endonuclease, expressed from CMV or T7 promoters.
Depositing lab: Benjamin Kleinstiver. Depositing organization: Massachusetts General Hospital. Publication: Click editing enables programmable genome writing using DNA polymerases and HUH endonucleases. Ferreira da Silva J, Tou CJ, King EM, Eller ML, Rufino-Ramos D, Ma L, Cromwell CR, Metovic J, Benning FMC, Chao LH, Eichler FS, Kleinstiver BP. Nat Biotechnol. 2024 Jul 22. doi: 10.1038/s41587-024-02324-x. PubMed 39039307.
Backbone
  Vector backbone: pCMV-T7-SpCas9-P2A-EGFP (RTW3027)
  Backbone manufacturer: Addgene #139987
  Vector type: Mammalian Expression, CRISPR ; in vitro transcription; T7 promoter
Growth in bacteria
  Bacterial resistance: Ampicillin, 100 μg/mL
  Growth temperature: 37°C
  Growth strain: DH5alpha
  Copy number: High Copy
Gene/Insert
  Gene/Insert name: PCV1-XTEN-nSpCas9-BPNLS-EcKlenow(-exo)-BPNLS (alt name: JO1315)
  Species: Synthetic
  Mutation: nSpCas9(H840A); EcKlenow(-exo;D355A/E357A)
  Promoter: CMV and T7
  Tag / fusion protein: BPNLS (C terminal on backbone)
  Cloning method: Gibson Cloning
  Sequencing primers: 5′ oBK6928-CCAAGTCTCCACCCCATTGACG; 3′ oBK219-GGGAGTGGCACCTTCCAGGGTC
Terms and licenses: Academic/Nonprofit Terms; Industry Terms: Not Available to Industry
Depositor comments: Please visit https://doi.org/10.1101/2023.09.12.557440 for bioRxiv preprint.
How to cite: HUHe variant click editor (CE1) - pCMV-T7-PCV1-nCas9-EcKlenow (JO1315) was a gift from Benjamin Kleinstiver (Addgene plasmid # 217789 ; http://n2t.net/addgene:217789 ; RRID:Addgene_217789)
