[The description below was written by a language model from this plasmid's Addgene catalogue record and pLannotate feature annotations shown in this document.]
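Description:
HUHe variant click editor (CE1) - pCMV-T7-PCV1-nCas9-EcKlenow (JO1315) is a 9.9 kb mammalian expression and in vitro transcription plasmid built by Gibson cloning into the pCMV-T7-SpCas9-P2A-EGFP (RTW3027) backbone. It is propagated in E. coli from a high-copy ColE1/pUC-type origin and selected with ampicillin through the β-lactamase gene. The annotation also picks up short backbone remnants (lac promoter/operator, CAP site, and fragments of lacI, bom, the SV40 promoter and an MCS) that play no evident role in the payload. No mammalian selection marker is annotated, and the EGFP named in the parental backbone does not appear in the feature table.

The payload is a single synthetic fusion protein, PCV1-XTEN-nSpCas9-BPNLS-EcKlenow(-exo)-BPNLS, placed downstream of the CMV enhancer/promoter for expression in transfected mammalian cells. A T7 promoter between CMV and the coding sequence allows mRNA to be made by in vitro transcription, and a bGH polyadenylation signal terminates the unit. At the N-terminus is the HUH endonuclease domain of the PCV1 Rep protein; the annotation tool matched this region to the related PCV2 Rep. Enzymes of this type nick a specific single-stranded DNA motif and become covalently attached to the 5′ end. This domain is joined by an XTEN linker to SpCas9 nickase carrying H840A, followed by the Klenow fragment of E. coli DNA polymerase I with its 3′–5′ exonuclease inactivated (D355A/E357A). Bipartite nuclear localization signals flank the polymerase.

In the click editing approach, the HUH domain tethers a DNA template to the editor, the nickase exposes a genomic 3′ end at the guide-specified site, and the DNA-dependent polymerase extends it to write the edit. This plasmid is a CE1 variant that uses PCV1 as the HUH endonuclease. No guide RNA cassette is annotated, so the guide and template must be supplied separately.
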