Features (pLannotate 1.2.2; 18 found; start..end, strand, type, name):
    171..1031    -  CDS            AmpR: β-lactamase; bla; confers resistance to ampicillin, carbenicillin, and related antibiotics
   1032..1136    -  promoter       AmpR promoter: bla
   1207..1251    -  misc_feature   bom (fragment): basis of mobility region from pBR322
   1406..1785    +  enhancer       CMV enhancer: human cytomegalovirus immediate early enhancer
   1786..1989    +  promoter       CMV promoter: human cytomegalovirus (CMV) immediate early promoter
   2031..2049    +  promoter       T7 promoter: promoter for bacteriophage T7 RNA polymerase
   2063..2428    +  CDS            Rep (fragment): REP_PCV2 - Experimental evidence at protein level: Swiss-Prot protein existence level 1. Essential for the replication of viral ssDNA. The closed circular ssDNA genome is first converted to a superhelical dsDNA. Rep and/or Rep' binds a specific hairpin at the genome origin of replication. Introduces an endonucleolytic nick within the conserved sequence 5'-AGTATTAC-3' in the intergenic region of the genome, thereby initiating the rolling circle replication (RCR). Following cleavage, binds covalently to the 5'-phosphate of DNA as a tyrosyl ester. The cleavage gives rise to a free 3'-OH that serv
   2474..4075    +  CDS            Cas9(N): N-terminal portion of Streptococcus pyogenes Cas9 (Zetsche et al., 2015)
   4076..6570    +  CDS            Cas9(C) (fragment): C-terminal portion of Streptococcus pyogenes Cas9 (Zetsche et al., 2015)
   6674..8491    +  CDS            polA (fragment): DPO1_ECOLI - Also known as resA. Experimental evidence at protein level: Swiss-Prot protein existence level 1. In addition to polymerase activity, this DNA polymerase exhibits 3'-5' and 5'-3' exonuclease activity. It is able to utilize nicked circular duplex DNA as a template and can unwind the parental DNA strand from its template. From Escherichia coli (strain K12).
   8612..8836    +  polyA_signal   bGH poly(A) signal: bovine growth hormone polyadenylation signal
   8840..8861    +  promoter       SV40 promoter (fragment): SV40 enhancer and early promoter
   8866..8882    +  misc_feature   MCS (fragment): pBluescript multiple cloning site
   8931..8947    -  protein_bind   lac operator: The lac repressor binds to the lac operator to inhibit transcription in E. coli. This inhibition can be relieved by adding lactose or isopropyl-β-D-thiogalactopyranoside (IPTG). lac repressor encoded by lacI
   8955..8985    -  promoter       lac promoter: promoter for the E. coli lac operon
   9000..9021    -  protein_bind   CAP binding site: CAP binding activates transcription in the presence of cAMP. E. coli catabolite activator protein
   9034..9126    -  CDS            lacI (fragment): lac repressor; lacI; The lac repressor binds to the lac operator to inhibit transcription in E. coli. This inhibition can be relieved by adding lactose or isopropyl-β-D-thiogalactopyranoside (IPTG).
   9309..9897    -  rep_origin     ori: high-copy-number ColE1/pMB1/pBR322/pUC origin of replication
>Addgene plasmid #217789 | HUHe variant click editor (CE1) - pCMV-T7-PCV1-nCas9-EcKlenow (JO1315) | addgene full sequence | sequence record 432852 | Addgene NGS Result
GAAGATCCTTTGATCTTTTCTACGGGGTCTGACGCTCAGTGGAACGAAAACTCACGTTAAGGGATTTTGG
TCATGAGATTATCAAAAAGGATCTTCACCTAGATCCTTTTAAATTAAAAATGAAGTTTTAAATCAATCTA
AAGTATATATGAGTAAACTTGGTCTGACAGTTACCAATGCTTAATCAGTGAGGCACCTATCTCAGCGATC
TGTCTATTTCGTTCATCCATAGTTGCCTGACTCCCCGTCGTGTAGATAACTACGATACGGGAGGGCTTAC
CATCTGGCCCCAGTGCTGCAATGATACCGCGCGAACCACGCTCACCGGCTCCAGATTTATCAGCAATAAA
CCAGCCAGCCGGAAGGGCCGAGCGCAGAAGTGGTCCTGCAACTTTATCCGCCTCCATCCAGTCTATTAAT
TGTTGCCGGGAAGCTAGAGTAAGTAGTTCGCCAGTTAATAGTTTGCGCAACGTTGTTGCCATTGCTACAG
GCATCGTGGTGTCACGCTCGTCGTTTGGTATGGCTTCATTCAGCTCCGGTTCCCAACGATCAAGGCGAGT
TACATGATCCCCCATGTTGTGCAAAAAAGCGGTTAGCTCCTTCGGTCCTCCGATCGTTGTCAGAAGTAAG
TTGGCCGCAGTGTTATCACTCATGGTTATGGCAGCACTGCATAATTCTCTTACTGTCATGCCATCCGTAA
GATGCTTTTCTGTGACTGGTGAGTACTCAACCAAGTCATTCTGAGAATAGTGTATGCGGCGACCGAGTTG
CTCTTGCCCGGCGTCAATACGGGATAATACCGCGCCACATAGCAGAACTTTAAAAGTGCTCATCATTGGA
AAACGTTCTTCGGGGCGAAAACTCTCAAGGATCTTACCGCTGTTGAGATCCAGTTCGATGTAACCCACTC
GTGCACCCAACTGATCTTCAGCATCTTTTACTTTCACCAGCGTTTCTGGGTGAGCAAAAACAGGAAGGCA
AAATGCCGCAAAAAAGGGAATAAGGGCGACACGGAAATGTTGAATACTCATACTCTTCCTTTTTCAATAT
TATTGAAGCATTTATCAGGGTTATTGTCTCATGAGCGGATACATATTTGAATGTATTTAGAAAAATAAAC
AAATAGGGGTTCCGCGCACATTTCCCCGAAAAGTGCCACCTGACGTCGACGGATCGGGAGATCGATCTCC
CGATCCCCTAGGGTCGACTCTCAGTACAATCTGCTCTGATGCCGCATAGTTAAGCCAGTATCTGCTCCCT
GCTTGTGTGTTGGAGGTCGCTGAGTAGTGCGCGAGCAAAATTTAAGCTACAACAAGGCAAGGCTTGACCG
ACAATTGCATGAAGAATCTGCTTAGGGTTAGGCGTTTTGCGCTGCTTCGCGATGTACGGGCCAGATATAC
GCGTTGACATTGATTATTGACTAGTTATTAATAGTAATCAATTACGGGGTCATTAGTTCATAGCCCATAT
ATGGAGTTCCGCGTTACATAACTTACGGTAAATGGCCCGCCTGGCTGACCGCCCAACGACCCCCGCCCAT
TGACGTCAATAATGACGTATGTTCCCATAGTAACGCCAATAGGGACTTTCCATTGACGTCAATGGGTGGA
GTATTTACGGTAAACTGCCCACTTGGCAGTACATCAAGTGTATCATATGCCAAGTACGCCCCCTATTGAC
GTCAATGACGGTAAATGGCCCGCCTGGCATTATGCCCAGTACATGACCTTATGGGACTTTCCTACTTGGC
AGTACATCTACGTATTAGTCATCGCTATTACCATGGTGATGCGGTTTTGGCAGTACATCAATGGGCGTGG
ATAGCGGTTTGACTCACGGGGATTTCCAAGTCTCCACCCCATTGACGTCAATGGGAGTTTGTTTTGGCAC
CAAAATCAACGGGACTTTCCAAAATGTCGTAACAACTCCGCCCCATTGACGCAAATGGGCGGTAGGCGTG
TACGGTGGGAGGTCTATATAAGCAGAGCTGGTTTAGTGAACCGTCAGATCCGCTAGAGATCCGCGGCCGC
TAATACGACTCACTATAGGGAGAGCCGCCACCATGCCTAGCAAGAAGTCCGGCCCCCAGCCACATAAGCG
GTGGGTGTTCACCCTGAACAACCCCTCTGAGGAAGAAAAGAACAAGATCAGAGAGCTGCCTATCAGCCTG
TTCGACTACTTTGTGTGTGGAGAAGAGGGCCTGGAAGAGGGAAGAACCCCTCACCTGCAAGGCTTTGCCA
ATTTCGCCAAGAAACAGACCTTCAACAAAGTGAAGTGGTACTTCGGCGCTAGATGCCACATCGAGAAGGC
CAAGGGCACAGATCAGCAGAATAAGGAATACTGCAGCAAAGAGGGCCACATCCTGATCGAGTGCGGCGCC
CCTAGAAACCAGGGCAAGCGGAGCGGAGGCTCTAGCGGCTCCGAGACACCCGGCACATCTGAGTCCGCCA
CCCCTGAGAGCAGCGGCGGCAGCGACAAGAAGTACAGCATCGGCCTGGACATCGGCACCAACTCTGTGGG
CTGGGCCGTGATCACCGACGAGTACAAGGTGCCCAGCAAGAAATTCAAGGTGCTGGGCAACACCGACCGG
CACAGCATCAAGAAGAACCTGATCGGAGCCCTGCTGTTCGACAGCGGCGAAACAGCCGAGGCCACCCGGC
TGAAGAGAACCGCCAGAAGAAGATACACCAGACGGAAGAACCGGATCTGCTATCTGCAAGAGATCTTCAG
CAACGAGATGGCCAAGGTGGACGACAGCTTCTTCCACAGACTGGAAGAGTCCTTCCTGGTGGAAGAGGAT
AAGAAGCACGAGCGGCACCCCATCTTCGGCAACATCGTGGACGAGGTGGCCTACCACGAGAAGTACCCCA
CCATCTACCACCTGAGAAAGAAACTGGTGGACAGCACCGACAAGGCCGACCTGCGGCTGATCTATCTGGC
CCTGGCCCACATGATCAAGTTCCGGGGCCACTTCCTGATCGAGGGCGACCTGAACCCCGACAACAGCGAC
GTGGACAAGCTGTTCATCCAGCTGGTGCAGACCTACAACCAGCTGTTCGAGGAAAACCCCATCAACGCCA
GCGGCGTGGACGCCAAGGCCATCCTGTCTGCCAGACTGAGCAAGAGCAGACGGCTGGAAAATCTGATCGC
CCAGCTGCCCGGCGAGAAGAAGAATGGCCTGTTCGGAAACCTGATTGCCCTGAGCCTGGGCCTGACCCCC
AACTTCAAGAGCAACTTCGACCTGGCCGAGGATGCCAAACTGCAGCTGAGCAAGGACACCTACGACGACG
ACCTGGACAACCTGCTGGCCCAGATCGGCGACCAGTACGCCGACCTGTTTCTGGCCGCCAAGAACCTGTC
CGACGCCATCCTGCTGAGCGACATCCTGAGAGTGAACACCGAGATCACCAAGGCCCCCCTGAGCGCCTCT
ATGATCAAGAGATACGACGAGCACCACCAGGACCTGACCCTGCTGAAAGCTCTCGTGCGGCAGCAGCTGC
CTGAGAAGTACAAAGAGATTTTCTTCGACCAGAGCAAGAACGGCTACGCCGGCTACATTGACGGCGGAGC
CAGCCAGGAAGAGTTCTACAAGTTCATCAAGCCCATCCTGGAAAAGATGGACGGCACCGAGGAACTGCTC
GTGAAGCTGAACAGAGAGGACCTGCTGCGGAAGCAGCGGACCTTCGACAACGGCAGCATCCCCCACCAGA
TCCACCTGGGAGAGCTGCACGCCATTCTGCGGCGGCAGGAAGATTTTTACCCATTCCTGAAGGACAACCG
GGAAAAGATCGAGAAGATCCTGACCTTCCGCATCCCCTACTACGTGGGCCCTCTGGCCAGGGGAAACAGC
AGATTCGCCTGGATGACCAGAAAGAGCGAGGAAACCATCACCCCCTGGAACTTCGAGGAAGTGGTGGACA
AGGGCGCTTCCGCCCAGAGCTTCATCGAGCGGATGACCAACTTCGATAAGAACCTGCCCAACGAGAAGGT
GCTGCCCAAGCACAGCCTGCTGTACGAGTACTTCACCGTGTATAACGAGCTGACCAAAGTGAAATACGTG
ACCGAGGGAATGAGAAAGCCCGCCTTCCTGAGCGGCGAGCAGAAAAAGGCCATCGTGGACCTGCTGTTCA
AGACCAACCGGAAAGTGACCGTGAAGCAGCTGAAAGAGGACTACTTCAAGAAAATCGAGTGCTTCGACTC
CGTGGAAATCTCCGGCGTGGAAGATCGGTTCAACGCCTCCCTGGGCACATACCACGATCTGCTGAAAATT
ATCAAGGACAAGGACTTCCTGGACAATGAGGAAAACGAGGACATTCTGGAAGATATCGTGCTGACCCTGA
CACTGTTTGAGGACAGAGAGATGATCGAGGAACGGCTGAAAACCTATGCCCACCTGTTCGACGACAAAGT
GATGAAGCAGCTGAAGCGGCGGAGATACACCGGCTGGGGCAGGCTGAGCCGGAAGCTGATCAACGGCATC
CGGGACAAGCAGTCCGGCAAGACAATCCTGGATTTCCTGAAGTCCGACGGCTTCGCCAACAGAAACTTCA
TGCAGCTGATCCACGACGACAGCCTGACCTTTAAAGAGGACATCCAGAAAGCCCAGGTGTCCGGCCAGGG
CGATAGCCTGCACGAGCACATTGCCAATCTGGCCGGCAGCCCCGCCATTAAGAAGGGCATCCTGCAGACA
GTGAAGGTGGTGGACGAGCTCGTGAAAGTGATGGGCCGGCACAAGCCCGAGAACATCGTGATCGAAATGG
CCAGAGAGAACCAGACCACCCAGAAGGGACAGAAGAACAGCCGCGAGAGAATGAAGCGGATCGAAGAGGG
CATCAAAGAGCTGGGCAGCCAGATCCTGAAAGAACACCCCGTGGAAAACACCCAGCTGCAGAACGAGAAG
CTGTACCTGTACTACCTGCAGAATGGGCGGGATATGTACGTGGACCAGGAACTGGACATCAACCGGCTGT
CCGACTACGATGTGGACGCTATCGTGCCTCAGAGCTTTCTGAAGGACGACTCCATCGACAACAAGGTGCT
GACCAGAAGCGACAAGAACCGGGGCAAGAGCGACAACGTGCCCTCCGAAGAGGTCGTGAAGAAGATGAAG
AACTACTGGCGGCAGCTGCTGAACGCCAAGCTGATTACCCAGAGAAAGTTCGACAATCTGACCAAGGCCG
AGAGAGGCGGCCTGAGCGAACTGGATAAGGCCGGCTTCATCAAGAGACAGCTGGTGGAAACCCGGCAGAT
CACAAAGCACGTGGCACAGATCCTGGACTCCCGGATGAACACTAAGTACGACGAGAATGACAAGCTGATC
CGGGAAGTGAAAGTGATCACCCTGAAGTCCAAGCTGGTGTCCGATTTCCGGAAGGATTTCCAGTTTTACA
AAGTGCGCGAGATCAACAACTACCACCACGCCCACGACGCCTACCTGAACGCCGTCGTGGGAACCGCCCT
GATCAAAAAGTACCCTAAGCTGGAAAGCGAGTTCGTGTACGGCGACTACAAGGTGTACGACGTGCGGAAG
ATGATCGCCAAGAGCGAGCAGGAAATCGGCAAGGCTACCGCCAAGTACTTCTTCTACAGCAACATCATGA
ACTTTTTCAAGACCGAGATTACCCTGGCCAACGGCGAGATCCGGAAGCGGCCTCTGATCGAGACAAACGG
CGAAACCGGGGAGATCGTGTGGGATAAGGGCCGGGATTTTGCCACCGTGCGGAAAGTGCTGAGCATGCCC
CAAGTGAATATCGTGAAAAAGACCGAGGTGCAGACAGGCGGCTTCAGCAAAGAGTCTATCCTGCCCAAGA
GGAACAGCGATAAGCTGATCGCCAGAAAGAAGGACTGGGACCCTAAGAAGTACGGCGGCTTCGACAGCCC
CACCGTGGCCTATTCTGTGCTGGTGGTGGCCAAAGTGGAAAAGGGCAAGTCCAAGAAACTGAAGAGTGTG
AAAGAGCTGCTGGGGATCACCATCATGGAAAGAAGCAGCTTCGAGAAGAATCCCATCGACTTTCTGGAAG
CCAAGGGCTACAAAGAAGTGAAAAAGGACCTGATCATCAAGCTGCCTAAGTACTCCCTGTTCGAGCTGGA
AAACGGCCGGAAGAGAATGCTGGCCTCTGCCGGCGAACTGCAGAAGGGAAACGAACTGGCCCTGCCCTCC
AAATATGTGAACTTCCTGTACCTGGCCAGCCACTATGAGAAGCTGAAGGGCTCCCCCGAGGATAATGAGC
AGAAACAGCTGTTTGTGGAACAGCACAAGCACTACCTGGACGAGATCATCGAGCAGATCAGCGAGTTCTC
CAAGAGAGTGATCCTGGCCGACGCTAATCTGGACAAAGTGCTGTCCGCCTACAACAAGCACCGGGATAAG
CCCATCAGAGAGCAGGCCGAGAATATCATCCACCTGTTTACCCTGACCAATCTGGGAGCCCCTGCCGCCT
TCAAGTACTTTGACACCACCATCGACCGGAAGAGGTACACCAGCACCAAAGAGGTGCTGGACGCCACCCT
GATCCACCAGAGCATCACCGGCCTGTACGAGACACGGATCGACCTGTCTCAGCTGGGAGGTGACTCCGGC
GGAAGCTCTGGTGGCAGCAAGCGGACCGCCGACGGCTCTGAATTCGAGAGCCCTAAGAAGAAAAGAAAGG
TGAGCGGAGGCTCTAGCGGCGGAAGCGTTATCTCCTACGACAACTACGTGACCATCCTGGACGAAGAGAC
ACTGAAGGCTTGGATCGCTAAACTGGAAAAAGCCCCTGTGTTCGCCTTCGCCACCGCCACCGACTCCTTA
GATAACATCAGCGCCAACCTGGTGGGCCTGTCTTTCGCCATCGAGCCTGGCGTGGCCGCCTACATCCCCG
TGGCCCACGATTACCTGGATGCCCCAGATCAAATCAGCAGAGAGAGAGCACTGGAGCTCCTGAAGCCCCT
GCTGGAGGACGAGAAGGCCCTGAAGGTGGGACAGAACCTGAAATACGATAGGGGAATCCTGGCTAATTAC
GGCATCGAGCTGAGAGGCATCGCCTTCGATACCATGCTGGAATCTTACATCCTGAACAGCGTGGCCGGCC
GCCACGACATGGACAGCCTGGCTGAACGGTGGCTGAAGCACAAAACCATCACCTTCGAAGAGATCGCCGG
AAAGGGCAAGAACCAGCTGACATTTAATCAGATCGCACTGGAAGAAGCCGGCAGATACGCCGCTGAGGAC
GCCGACGTGACCCTTCAGCTGCACCTGAAGATGTGGCCCGATCTGCAGAAGCACAAGGGCCCACTAAACG
TGTTCGAGAACATCGAGATGCCTCTGGTGCCCGTCCTGAGCAGAATCGAGAGGAATGGCGTGAAGATCGA
CCCCAAGGTGCTGCACAACCACAGCGAGGAACTGACACTGCGGCTGGCCGAGCTGGAAAAGAAGGCCCAC
GAAATCGCCGGCGAGGAGTTCAACCTGTCTAGCACCAAGCAGCTACAAACAATCCTGTTCGAGAAGCAGG
GCATTAAGCCTCTGAAAAAGACACCTGGCGGAGCCCCCAGCACCAGCGAAGAAGTGCTGGAGGAACTGGC
GCTGGATTACCCTCTGCCCAAAGTGATCCTGGAATATAGAGGACTGGCCAAGCTGAAGTCTACATACACC
GACAAGCTGCCTCTGATGATCAACCCCAAGACCGGCCGGGTGCATACATCTTATCACCAGGCCGTGACAG
CCACCGGCCGGCTGAGCAGCACAGATCCTAACCTGCAAAACATCCCAGTGCGGAACGAAGAGGGCAGAAG
AATCAGACAGGCTTTCATTGCCCCTGAGGACTACGTCATCGTGTCTGCTGACTACAGCCAGATAGAACTG
AGAATCATGGCCCATCTGTCTCGGGACAAGGGCCTGCTGACCGCTTTTGCAGAAGGCAAGGACATCCACA
GAGCCACCGCTGCCGAAGTGTTCGGCCTGCCTCTGGAAACAGTGACCAGCGAGCAAAGAAGGTCCGCCAA
GGCCATTAACTTCGGCCTGATCTACGGCATGAGCGCCTTTGGCCTGGCCAGACAGCTCAACATCCCTAGA
AAGGAGGCCCAGAAATACATGGACCTGTACTTCGAGCGGTACCCCGGCGTGCTGGAGTACATGGAACGGA
CCAGAGCCCAGGCTAAAGAGCAGGGATACGTGGAAACCCTGGATGGCCGGAGACTGTATCTGCCTGACAT
CAAGAGCAGCAACGGCGCCAGAAGAGCCGCCGCTGAGAGAGCTGCTATCAACGCCCCTATGCAGGGCACC
GCCGCCGACATCATCAAGCGGGCCATGATCGCCGTGGACGCCTGGCTGCAGGCCGAGCAGCCTAGAGTGC
GGATGATCATGCAGGTGCACGACGAGCTGGTGTTTGAGGTGCACAAGGACGACGTGGATGCTGTGGCCAA
GCAGATTCACCAGCTGATGGAAAATTGCACCAGACTGGACGTGCCACTGCTGGTCGAGGTTGGAAGCGGA
GAGAATTGGGACCAGGCCCACTCTGGCGGCTCAAAAAGAACCGCCGACGGCAGCGAATTCGAGTCTCCCA
AGAAGAAGAGGAAAGTCTGACCGGTCATCATCACCATCACCATTGAGTTTAAACCCGCTGATCAGCCTCG
ACTGTGCCTTCTAGTTGCCAGCCATCTGTTGTTTGCCCCTCCCCCGTGCCTTCCTTGACCCTGGAAGGTG
CCACTCCCACTGTCCTTTCCTAATAAAATGAGGAAATTGCATCGCATTGTCTGAGTAGGTGTCATTCTAT
TCTGGGGGGTGGGGTGGGGCAGGACAGCAAGGGGGAGGATTGGGAAGACAATAGCAGGCATGCTGGGGAT
GCGGTGGGCTCTATGGCTTCTGAGGCGGAAAGAACCAGCTGGGGCTCGATACCGTCGACCTCTAGCTAGA
GCTTGGCGTAATCATGGTCATAGCTGTTTCCTGTGTGAAATTGTTATCCGCTCACAATTCCACACAACAT
ACGAGCCGGAAGCATAAAGTGTAAAGCCTAGGGTGCCTAATGAGTGAGCTAACTCACATTAATTGCGTTG
CGCTCACTGCCCGCTTTCCAGTCGGGAAACCTGTCGTGCCAGCTGCATTAATGAATCGGCCAACGCGCGG
GGAGAGGCGGTTTGCGTATTGGGCGCTCTTCCGCTTCCTCGCTCACTGACTCGCTGCGCTCGGTCGTTCG
GCTGCGGCGAGCGGTATCAGCTCACTCAAAGGCGGTAATACGGTTATCCACAGAATCAGGGGATAACGCA
GGAAAGAACATGTGAGCAAAAGGCCAGCAAAAGGCCAGGAACCGTAAAAAGGCCGCGTTGCTGGCGTTTT
TCCATAGGCTCCGCCCCCCTGACGAGCATCACAAAAATCGACGCTCAAGTCAGAGGTGGCGAAACCCGAC
AGGACTATAAAGATACCAGGCGTTTCCCCCTGGAAGCTCCCTCGTGCGCTCTCCTGTTCCGACCCTGCCG
CTTACCGGATACCTGTCCGCCTTTCTCCCTTCGGGAAGCGTGGCGCTTTCTCATAGCTCACGCTGTAGGT
ATCTCAGTTCGGTGTAGGTCGTTCGCTCCAAGCTGGGCTGTGTGCACGAACCCCCCGTTCAGCCCGACCG
CTGCGCCTTATCCGGTAACTATCGTCTTGAGTCCAACCCGGTAAGACACGACTTATCGCCACTGGCAGCA
GCCACTGGTAACAGGATTAGCAGAGCGAGGTATGTAGGCGGTGCTACAGAGTTCTTGAAGTGGTGGCCTA
ACTACGGCTACACTAGAAGAACAGTATTTGGTATCTGCGCTCTGCTGAAGCCAGTTACCTTCGGAAAAAG
AGTTGGTAGCTCTTGATCCGGCAAACAAACCACCGCTGGTAGCGGTGGTTTTTTTGTTTGCAAGCAGCAG
ATTACGCGCAGAAAAAAAGGATCTCAA
